Addgene plasmid #139489: pVW200
Purpose: Insertion of the pGPD1 promoter and 24 PP7 stem loops in the GLT1 locus using HIS marker in S. cerevisiae
Depositing lab: Serge Pelet. Depositing organization: Universite de Lausanne (UNIL). Publication: Single-particle imaging of stress-promoters induction reveals the interplay between MAPK signaling, chromatin and transcription factors. Wosika V, Pelet S. Nat Commun. 2020 Jun 23;11(1):3171. doi: 10.1038/s41467-020-16943-w. PubMed 32576833.
Backbone
  Vector backbone: pHIS
  Backbone size w/o insert (bp): 3950
  Vector type: Yeast Expression
  Selectable markers: HIS3
Growth in bacteria
  Bacterial resistance: Ampicillin, 100 μg/mL
  Growth temperature: 37°C
  Growth strain: DH5alpha
  Copy number: High Copy
Gene/Insert
  Gene/Insert name: pGPD1 24xPP7sl
  Species: S. cerevisiae (budding yeast)
  Insert size (bp): 4509
  Mutation: WT
  Promoter: pGPD1
  Cloning method: Restriction Enzyme; 5′ cloning site SacI (unknown if destroyed); 3′ cloning site BamHI (unknown if destroyed)
  Sequencing primers: 5′ TGGTCGCTATACTGCTGTCG; 3′ T7
Terms and licenses: Academic/Nonprofit Terms; Industry Terms: Not Available to Industry
Depositor comments: Addgene's lab has found that this plasmid encodes 22 PP7 stem loops rather than the reported 24. Depositor noted that PP7 stem loop repeat region is prone to losing repeats over time and recommends verifying repeats by whole plasmid sequencing to avoid further loss of repeats.
How to cite: pVW200 was a gift from Serge Pelet (Addgene plasmid # 139489 ; http://n2t.net/addgene:139489 ; RRID:Addgene_139489)
