[The description below was written by a language model from this plasmid's Addgene catalogue record and pLannotate feature annotations shown in this document.]
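Description:
pVW200 is a yeast integration plasmid built on the pHIS backbone and designed to place the stress-responsive GPD1 promoter and an array of PP7 stem loops at the GLT1 locus of Saccharomyces cerevisiae. It is maintained in E. coli through a high-copy ColE1/pUC-type origin with ampicillin selection. An intact Tn5 NeoR/KanR coding sequence is also annotated, alongside fragments of lacZα, ccdB and a Tn5 transposase that look like remnants of an earlier cloning vector. No yeast replication origin is annotated, consistent with use by chromosomal integration. Yeast transformants are selected with a HIS3 marker flanked by the Ashbya gossypii TEF promoter and terminator.

The payload lies downstream of the marker. The region where the GPD1 promoter is expected is not annotated by the feature tool. It is followed by a series of short hits, labelled as MCS fragments and spaced regularly at about 121 bp, which most likely mark the linkers of the PP7 stem-loop repeats. A fragment of the GLT1 coding sequence follows and presumably provides homology for targeting. After integration, the GPD1 promoter should drive a long GLT1 transcript carrying the stem loops at its 5′ end. Fluorescently tagged PP7 coat protein can bind these loops, so nascent transcripts can be imaged at the transcription site in live single cells, and the associated study used this to examine stress-promoter induction.

The repeat array is unstable. The repository found 22 rather than the reported 24 stem loops, and the two sequence records differ by one repeat unit (8,346 versus 8,467 nt, with 11 versus 12 linker hits). The depositor advises verifying the repeat number by whole-plasmid sequencing.
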