Features (pLannotate 1.2.2; 32 found; start..end, strand, type, name):
    408..751     +  promoter       TEF promoter: Ashbya gossypii TEF promoter
    794..1447    +  CDS            HIS3: HIS7_YEAST - Experimental evidence at protein level: Swiss-Prot protein existence level 1. From Saccharomyces cerevisiae (strain ATCC 204508 / S288c) (Baker's yeast).
   1454..1651    +  terminator     TEF terminator: Ashbya gossypii TEF terminator
   1749..1770    +  promoter       HIS3 promoter (fragment): S. cerevisiae HIS3
   2688..2705    +  misc_feature   MCS (fragment): pBluescript multiple cloning site
   2753..2771    -  misc_feature   MCS (fragment): pUC18/19 multiple cloning site
   2874..2892    -  misc_feature   MCS (fragment): pUC18/19 multiple cloning site
   2995..3013    -  misc_feature   MCS (fragment): pUC18/19 multiple cloning site
   3116..3134    -  misc_feature   MCS (fragment): pUC18/19 multiple cloning site
   3237..3255    -  misc_feature   MCS (fragment): pUC18/19 multiple cloning site
   3358..3376    -  misc_feature   MCS (fragment): pUC18/19 multiple cloning site
   3479..3497    -  misc_feature   MCS (fragment): pUC18/19 multiple cloning site
   3600..3618    -  misc_feature   MCS (fragment): pUC18/19 multiple cloning site
   3721..3739    -  misc_feature   MCS (fragment): pUC18/19 multiple cloning site
   3842..3860    -  misc_feature   MCS (fragment): pUC18/19 multiple cloning site
   3963..3981    -  misc_feature   MCS (fragment): pUC18/19 multiple cloning site
   4070..4378    +  CDS            GLT1 (fragment): GLT1_YEAST - Experimental evidence at protein level: Swiss-Prot protein existence level 1. Forms L-glutamate from L-glutamine and 2-oxoglutarate. Represents an alternative pathway to L-glutamate dehydrogenase for the biosynthesis of L-glutamate. Participates with glutamine synthetase in ammonia assimilation processes. The enzyme is specific for NADH, L- glutamine and 2-oxoglutarate. From Saccharomyces cerevisiae (strain ATCC 204508 / S288c) (Baker's yeast).
   4412..4430    -  promoter       T7 promoter: promoter for bacteriophage T7 RNA polymerase
   4433..4580    +  CDS            lacZα (fragment): LacZα fragment of β-galactosidase; lacZ fragment
   4590..4893    +  CDS            ccdB (fragment): CcdB, a bacterial toxin that poisons DNA gyrase; ccdB; Plasmids containing the ccdB gene cannot be propagated in standard E. coli strains.
   4941..5210    +  CDS            tnpA (fragment): TN5P_ECOLX - Also known as tnp. Experimental evidence at protein level: Swiss-Prot protein existence level 1. Mediates transposition of transposon Tn5 by a 'cut and paste' mechanism. First, the monomeric transposase binds the 19 bp inverted DNA repeats flanking the transposon. Then, dimerization of the DNA- bound transposase creates a synaptic DNA complex. After nicking of the first DNA strand, excision of the transposon proceeds through a series of intermediates. The transposase then mediates the insertion of the transposon at a new site by strand transfer. The activity of the wild- type tran
   5242..6036    +  CDS            NeoR/KanR: aminoglycoside phosphotransferase from Tn5; aph(3')-II (or nptII); confers resistance to neomycin, kanamycin, and G418 (Geneticin®)
   6057..6107    -  misc_feature   bom (fragment): basis of mobility region from pBR322
   6134..6193    +  promoter       AmpR promoter (fragment): bla
   6286..7146    -  CDS            AmpR: β-lactamase; bla; confers resistance to ampicillin, carbenicillin, and related antibiotics
   7147..7199    -  promoter       AmpR promoter (fragment): bla
   7270..7858    +  rep_origin     ori: high-copy-number ColE1/pMB1/pBR322/pUC origin of replication
   8041..8133    +  CDS            lacI (fragment): lac repressor; lacI; The lac repressor binds to the lac operator to inhibit transcription in E. coli. This inhibition can be relieved by adding lactose or isopropyl-β-D-thiogalactopyranoside (IPTG).
   8146..8167    +  protein_bind   CAP binding site: CAP binding activates transcription in the presence of cAMP. E. coli catabolite activator protein
   8182..8212    +  promoter       lac promoter: promoter for the E. coli lac operon
   8220..8236    +  protein_bind   lac operator: The lac repressor binds to the lac operator to inhibit transcription in E. coli. This inhibition can be relieved by adding lactose or isopropyl-β-D-thiogalactopyranoside (IPTG). lac repressor encoded by lacI
   8281..8299    +  promoter       T3 promoter: promoter for bacteriophage T3 RNA polymerase
>Addgene plasmid #139489 | pVW200 | addgene full sequence | sequence record 494931 | Addgene Long Read Sequencing Result
ACCGTTCAACCCTATACAGCGCAAATTTGGTCCTAATACACTTCGGTTTTAATGCGTCAATCCGATTGGC
TCCGATAAGCTTTTGCACATTTTTCAAGTCATATGTCACGACGAACGTGATGCCCGCAAAACGTAAAAAA
AAGAAGCAATAAATTGCCCAAAAAAAAAATATAAACTGCTTTTCTTAGTCATTCATAAGTTCTGATGGTC
TTCCTTATCTTATTGTATTTTTCGTCCTATTGTTTCATTTCTTACCAAATTAATCAATTCTTATATCTTA
CTTGATAACACACCAAACTAATCGTCTCCACATCATAGGAAGATAGGAAATTGCTATCTCAGTCCTATAC
TACGCAGACCTCGAGTCTGTTTAGCTTGCCTCGTCCCCGCCGGGTCACCCGGCCAGCGACATGGAGGCCC
AGAATACCCTCCTTGACAGTCTTGACGTGCGCAGCTCAGGGGCATGATGTGACTGTCGCCCGTACATTTA
GCCCATACATCCCCATGTATAATCATTTGCATCCATACATTTTGATGGCCGCACGGCGCGAAGCAAAAAT
TACGGCTCCTCGCTGCAGACCTGCGAGCAGGGAAACGCTCCCCTCACAGACGCGTTGAATTGTCCCCACG
CCGCGCCCCTGTAGAGAAATATAAAAGGTTAGGATTTGCCACTGAGGTTCTTCTTTCATATACTTCCTTT
TAAAATCTTGCTAGGATACAGTTCTCACATCACATCCGAACATAAACAACCATGGCAGAACCAGCCCAAA
AAAAGCAAAAACAAACTGTTCAGGAGCGCAAGGCGTTTATCTCCCGTATCACTAATGAAACTAAAATTCA
AATCGCTATTTCGCTGAATGGTGGTTATATTCAAATAAAAGATTCGATTCTTCCTGCAAAGAAGGATGAC
GATGTAGCTTCCCAAGCTACTCAGTCACAGGTCATCGATATTCACACAGGTGTTGGCTTTTTGGATCATA
TGATCCATGCGTTGGCAAAACACTCTGGTTGGTCTCTTATTGTTGAATGTATTGGTGACCTGCACATTGA
CGATCACCATACTACCGAAGATTGCGGTATCGCATTAGGGCAAGCGTTCAAAGAAGCAATGGGTGCTGTC
CGTGGTGTAAAAAGATTCGGTACTGGGTTCGCACCATTGGATGAGGCGCTATCACGTGCCGTAGTCGATT
TATCTAGTAGACCATTTGCTGTAATCGACCTTGGATTGAAGAGAGAGATGATTGGTGATTTATCCACTGA
AATGATTCCACACTTTTTGGAAAGTTTCGCGGAGGCGGCCAGAATTACTTTGCATGTTGATTGTCTGAGA
GGTTTCAACGATCACCACAGAAGTGAGAGTGCGTTCAAGGCTTTGGCTGTTGCCATAAGAGAAGCTATTT
CTAGCAATGGCACCAATGACGTTCCCTCAACCAAAGGTGTTTTGATGTGAAGTACTGACAATAAAAAGAT
TCTTGTTTTCAAGAACTTGTCATTTGTATAGTTTTTTTATATTGTAGTTGTTCTATTTTAATCAAATGTT
AGCGTGATTTATATTTTTTTTCGCCTCGACATCATCTGCCCAGATGCGAAGTTAAGTGCGCAGAAAGTAA
TATCATGCGTCAATCGTATGTGAATGCTGGTCGCTATACTGCTGTCGATTCGATACTAACGCCGCCATCC
AGAGCTCGAAGCCCGAAAGAGTTATCGTTACTCCGATTATTTTGTACAGCTGATGGGACCTTGCCGTCTT
CATTTTTTTTTTTTCACCTATAGAGCCGGGCAGAGCTGCCCGGCTTAACTAAGGGCCGGAAAAAAAACGG
AAAAAAGAAAGCCAAGCGTGTAGACGTAGTATAACAGTATATCTGACACGCACGTGATGACCACGTAATC
GCATCGCCCCTCACCTCTCATCTCTCACCGCTGACTCAGCTTCACTAAAAAGGAAAATATATACTCTTTC
CCAGGCAAGGTGACAGCGGTCCCCGTCTCCTCCACAAAGGCCTCTCCTGGGGTTTGAGCAAGTCTAAGTT
TACGTAGCATAAAAATTCTCGCATTGCGTCAAATAATAAAAAAAGTAACCCCACTTCTACTTCTACATCG
GAAAAACATTCCATTCACATATCGTCTTTGGCCTATCTTGTTTTGTCCTCGGTAGATCAGGTCAGTACAA
ACGCAACACGAAAGAACAAAAAAAGAAGAAAAACAGAAGGCCAAGACAGGGTCAATGAGACTGTTGTCCT
CCTACTGTCCCTATGTCTCTGGCCGATCACGCGCCATTGTCCCTCAGAAACAAATCAAACACCCACACCC
CTGGCACCCAAAGTCCCCACCCACACCACCAATACGTAAACGGGGCGCCCCCTGCAAGGCCCTCCTGCGC
GCGGCCTCCCGCCTTGCTTCTCTCCCCTCCCTTTTCTTTTTCCAGTTTTCCCTATTTTGTCCCTTTTTCC
GCACAACAAGTATCAGAATGGGTTCATCAAATCTATCCAACCTAATTCGCACGTAGACTGGCTTGGTATT
GGCAGTTTCGCAGTTATATATATACTACCATGAGTGAAACTGTTACGTTACCTTAAATTCTTTCTCCCTT
TAATTTTCTTTTATCTTACTCTCCTACATAAGACATCAAGAAACAATTGTATATTGTACACCCCCCCTCC
ACAAACACAAATATTGATAATATAAAGTCTAGAACTAGTGGATCCTAAGGTACCTAATTGCCTAGAAAGG
AGCAGACGATATGGCGTCGCTCCCTGCAGGTCGACTCTAGAAACCAGCAGAGCATATGGGCTCGCTGGCT
GCAGTATTCCCGGGTTCATTAGATCCTAAGGTACCTAATTGCCTAGAAAGGAGCAGACGATATGGCGTCG
CTCCCTGCAGGTCGACTCTAGAAACCAGCAGAGCATATGGGCTCGCTGGCTGCAGTATTCCCGGGTTCAT
TAGATCCTAAGGTACCTAATTGCCTAGAAAGGAGCAGACGATATGGCGTCGCTCCCTGCAGGTCGACTCT
AGAAACCAGCAGAGCATATGGGCTCGCTGGCTGCAGTATTCCCGGGTTCATTAGATCCTAAGGTACCTAA
TTGCCTAGAAAGGAGCAGACGATATGGCGTCGCTCCCTGCAGGTCGACTCTAGAAACCAGCAGAGCATAT
GGGCTCGCTGGCTGCAGTATTCCCGGGTTCATTAGATCCTAAGGTACCTAATTGCCTAGAAAGGAGCAGA
CGATATGGCGTCGCTCCCTGCAGGTCGACTCTAGAAACCAGCAGAGCATATGGGCTCGCTGGCTGCAGTA
TTCCCGGGTTCATTAGATCCTAAGGTACCTAATTGCCTAGAAAGGAGCAGACGATATGGCGTCGCTCCCT
GCAGGTCGACTCTAGAAACCAGCAGAGCATATGGGCTCGCTGGCTGCAGTATTCCCGGGTTCATTAGATC
CTAAGGTACCTAATTGCCTAGAAAGGAGCAGACGATATGGCGTCGCTCCCTGCAGGTCGACTCTAGAAAC
CAGCAGAGCATATGGGCTCGCTGGCTGCAGTATTCCCGGGTTCATTAGATCCTAAGGTACCTAATTGCCT
AGAAAGGAGCAGACGATATGGCGTCGCTCCCTGCAGGTCGACTCTAGAAACCAGCAGAGCATATGGGCTC
GCTGGCTGCAGTATTCCCGGGTTCATTAGATCCTAAGGTACCTAATTGCCTAGAAAGGAGCAGACGATAT
GGCGTCGCTCCCTGCAGGTCGACTCTAGAAACCAGCAGAGCATATGGGCTCGCTGGCTGCAGTATTCCCG
GGTTCATTAGATCCTAAGGTACCTAATTGCCTAGAAAGGAGCAGACGATATGGCGTCGCTCCCTGCAGGT
CGACTCTAGAAACCAGCAGAGCATATGGGCTCGCTGGCTGCAGTATTCCCGGGTTCATTAGATCCTAAGG
TACCTAATTGCCTAGAAAGGAGCAGACGATATGGCGTCGCTCCCTGCAGGTCGACTCTAGAAACCAGCAG
AGCATATGGGCTCGCTGGCTGCAGTATTCCCGGGTTCATTAGATCCATGTCCCAGGATAGAATTTTGTTA
GATAGATCTATGCCAGTGTTGAAATCAGACAATTTCGATCCATTGGAAGAAGCTTACGAAGGTGGGACAA
TTCAAAACTATAACGATGAACACCATCTTCATAAATCTTGGGCAAATGTGATTCCGGACAAACGAGGACT
TTACGACCCTGATTATGAACATGACGCTTGTGGTGTCGGTTTCGTAGCAAATAAGCATGGTGAACAGTCT
CACAAGATTGTTACTGACGCTAGATATCTTTTAGTGAATATGACACATCGTGGTGCCGTCTCATCTGATG
GGAACGGTGACGGTGCCGGTATTCTGCTAGGTATCCCAAGGGCGAATTCGCGGCCGCTAAATTCAATTCG
CCCTATAGTGAGTCGTATTACAATTCACTGGCCGTCGTTTTACAACGTCGTGACTGGGAAAACCCTGGCG
TTACCCAACTTAATCGCCTTGCAGCACATCCCCCTTTCGCCAGCTGGCGTAATAGCGAAGAGGCCCGCAC
CGATCGCCCTTCCCAACAGTTGCGCAGCCTATACGTACGGCAGTTTAAGGTTTACACCTATAAAAGAGAG
AGCCGTTATCGTCTGTTTGTGGATGTACAGAGTGATATTATTGACACGCCGGGGCGACGGATGGTGATCC
CCCTGGCCAGTGCACGTCTGCTGTCAGATAAAGTCTCCCGTGAACTTTACCCGGTGGTGCATATCGGGGA
TGAAAGCTGGCGCATGATGACCACCGATATGGCCAGTGTGCCGGTCTCCGTTATCGGGGAAGAAGTGGCT
GATCTCAGCCACCGCGAAAATGACATCAAAAACGCCATTAACCTGATGTTCTGGGGAATATAAATGTCAG
GCATGAGATTATCAAAAAGGATCTTCACCTAGATCCTTTTCACGTAGAAAGCCAGTCCGCAGAAACGGTG
CTGACCCCGGATGAATGTCAGCTACTGGGCTATCTGGACAAGGGAAAACGCAAGCGCAAAGAGAAAGCAG
GTAGCTTGCAGTGGGCTTACATGGCGATAGCTAGACTGGGCGGTTTTATGGACAGCAAGCGAACCGGAAT
TGCCAGCTGGGGCGCCCTCTGGTAAGGTTGGGAAGCCCTGCAAAGTAAACTGGATGGCTTTCTTGCCGCC
AAGGATCTGATGGCGCAGGGGATCAAGCTCTGATCAAGAGACAGGATGAGGATCGTTTCGCATGATTGAA
CAAGATGGATTGCACGCAGGTTCTCCGGCCGCTTGGGTGGAGAGGCTATTCGGCTATGACTGGGCACAAC
AGACAATCGGCTGCTCTGATGCCGCCGTGTTCCGGCTGTCAGCGCAGGGGCGCCCGGTTCTTTTTGTCAA
GACCGACCTGTCCGGTGCCCTGAATGAACTGCAAGACGAGGCAGCGCGGCTATCGTGGCTGGCCACGACG
GGCGTTCCTTGCGCAGCTGTGCTCGACGTTGTCACTGAAGCGGGAAGGGACTGGCTGCTATTGGGCGAAG
TGCCGGGGCAGGATCTCCTGTCATCTCACCTTGCTCCTGCCGAGAAAGTATCCATCATGGCTGATGCAAT
GCGGCGGCTGCATACGCTTGATCCGGCTACCTGCCCATTCGACCACCAAGCGAAACATCGCATCGAGCGA
GCACGTACTCGGATGGAAGCCGGTCTTGTCGATCAGGATGATCTGGACGAAGAGCATCAGGGGCTCGCGC
CAGCCGAACTGTTCGCCAGGCTCAAGGCGAGCATGCCCGACGGCGAGGATCTCGTCGTGACCCATGGCGA
TGCCTGCTTGCCGAATATCATGGTGGAAAATGGCCGCTTTTCTGGATTCATCGACTGTGGCCGGCTGGGT
GTGGCGGACCGCTATCAGGACATAGCGTTGGCTACCCGTGATATTGCTGAAGAGCTTGGCGGCGAATGGG
CTGACCGCTTCCTCGTGCTTTACGGTATCGCCGCTCCCGATTCGCAGCGCATCGCCTTCTATCGCCTTCT
TGACGAGTTCTTCTGAATTATTAACGCTTACAATTTCCTGATGCGGTATTTTCTCCTTACGCATCTGTGC
GGTATTTCACACCGCATCAGGTGGCACTTTTCGGGGAAATGTGCGCGGAACCCCTATTTGTTTATTTTTC
TAAATACATTCAAATATGTATCCGCTCATGAGATTATCAAAAAGGATCTTCACCTAGATCCTTTTAAATT
AAAAATGAAGTTTTAAATCAATCTAAAGTATATATGAGTAAACTTGGTCTGACAGTTACCAATGCTTAAT
CAGTGAGGCACCTATCTCAGCGATCTGTCTATTTCGTTCATCCATAGTTGCCTGACTCCCCGTCGTGTAG
ATAACTACGATACGGGAGGGCTTACCATCTGGCCCCAGTGCTGCAATGATACCGCGAGACCCACGCTCAC
CGGCTCCAGATTTATCAGCAATAAACCAGCCAGCCGGAAGGGCCGAGCGCAGAAGTGGTCCTGCAACTTT
ATCCGCCTCCATCCAGTCTATTAATTGTTGCCGGGAAGCTAGAGTAAGTAGTTCGCCAGTTAATAGTTTG
CGCAACGTTGTTGCCATTGCTACAGGCATCGTGGTGTCACGCTCGTCGTTTGGTATGGCTTCATTCAGCT
CCGGTTCCCAACGATCAAGGCGAGTTACATGATCCCCCATGTTGTGCAAAAAAGCGGTTAGCTCCTTCGG
TCCTCCGATCGTTGTCAGAAGTAAGTTGGCCGCAGTGTTATCACTCATGGTTATGGCAGCACTGCATAAT
TCTCTTACTGTCATGCCATCCGTAAGATGCTTTTCTGTGACTGGTGAGTACTCAACCAAGTCATTCTGAG
AATAGTGTATGCGGCGACCGAGTTGCTCTTGCCCGGCGTCAATACGGGATAATACCGCGCCACATAGCAG
AACTTTAAAAGTGCTCATCATTGGAAAACGTTCTTCGGGGCGAAAACTCTCAAGGATCTTACCGCTGTTG
AGATCCAGTTCGATGTAACCCACTCGTGCACCCAACTGATCTTCAGCATCTTTTACTTTCACCAGCGTTT
CTGGGTGAGCAAAAACAGGAAGGCAAAATGCCGCAAAAAAGGGAATAAGGGCGACACGGAAATGTTGAAT
ACTCATACTCTTCCTTTTTCAATATTATTGAAGCATTTATCAGGGTTATTGTCTCATGACCAAAATCCCT
TAACGTGAGTTTTCGTTCCACTGAGCGTCAGACCCCGTAGAAAAGATCAAAGGATCTTCTTGAGATCCTT
TTTTTCTGCGCGTAATCTGCTGCTTGCAAACAAAAAAACCACCGCTACCAGCGGTGGTTTGTTTGCCGGA
TCAAGAGCTACCAACTCTTTTTCCGAAGGTAACTGGCTTCAGCAGAGCGCAGATACCAAATACTGTTCTT
CTAGTGTAGCCGTAGTTAGGCCACCACTTCAAGAACTCTGTAGCACCGCCTACATACCTCGCTCTGCTAA
TCCTGTTACCAGTGGCTGCTGCCAGTGGCGATAAGTCGTGTCTTACCGGGTTGGACTCAAGACGATAGTT
ACCGGATAAGGCGCAGCGGTCGGGCTGAACGGGGGGTTCGTGCACACAGCCCAGCTTGGAGCGAACGACC
TACACCGAACTGAGATACCTACAGCGTGAGCTATGAGAAAGCGCCACGCTTCCCGAAGGGAGAAAGGCGG
ACAGGTATCCGGTAAGCGGCAGGGTCGGAACAGGAGAGCGCACGAGGGAGCTTCCAGGGGGAAACGCCTG
CTATCTTTATAGTCCTGTCGGGTTTCGCCACCTCTGACTTGAGCGTCGATTTTTGTGATGCTCGTCAGGG
GGGCGGAGCCTATGGAAAAACGCCAGCAACGCGGCCTTTTTACGGTTCCTGGCCTTTTGCTGGCCTTTTG
CTCACATGTTCTTTCCTGCGTTATCCCCTGATTCTGTGGATAACCGTATTACCGCCTTTGAGTGAGCTGA
TACCGCTCGCCGCAGCCGAACGACCGAGCGCAGCGAGTCAGTGAGCGAGGAAGCGGAAGAGCGCCCAATA
CGCAAACCGCCTCTCCCCGCGCGTTGGCCGATTCATTAATGCAGCTGGCACGACAGGTTTCCCGACTGGA
AAGCGGGCAGTGAGCGCAACGCAATTAATGTGAGTTAGCTCACTCATTAGGCACCCCAGGCTTTACACTT
TATGCTTCCGGCTCGTATGTTGTGTGGAATTGTGAGCGGATAACAATTTCACACAGGAAACAGCTATGAC
CATGATTACGCCAAGCTCAGAATTAACCCTCACTAAAGGGACTAGTCCTGCAGGTTTAAACGAATTCGCC
CTTATATATTAATTAA
