Features (pLannotate 1.2.2; 33 found; start..end, strand, type, name):
    416..759     +  promoter       TEF promoter: Ashbya gossypii TEF promoter
    802..1455    +  CDS            HIS3: HIS7_YEAST - Experimental evidence at protein level: Swiss-Prot protein existence level 1. From Saccharomyces cerevisiae (strain ATCC 204508 / S288c) (Baker's yeast).
   1462..1659    +  terminator     TEF terminator: Ashbya gossypii TEF terminator
   1757..1778    +  promoter       HIS3 promoter (fragment): S. cerevisiae HIS3
   2696..2713    +  misc_feature   MCS (fragment): pBluescript multiple cloning site
   2761..2779    -  misc_feature   MCS (fragment): pUC18/19 multiple cloning site
   2882..2900    -  misc_feature   MCS (fragment): pUC18/19 multiple cloning site
   3003..3021    -  misc_feature   MCS (fragment): pUC18/19 multiple cloning site
   3124..3142    -  misc_feature   MCS (fragment): pUC18/19 multiple cloning site
   3245..3263    -  misc_feature   MCS (fragment): pUC18/19 multiple cloning site
   3366..3384    -  misc_feature   MCS (fragment): pUC18/19 multiple cloning site
   3487..3505    -  misc_feature   MCS (fragment): pUC18/19 multiple cloning site
   3608..3626    -  misc_feature   MCS (fragment): pUC18/19 multiple cloning site
   3729..3747    -  misc_feature   MCS (fragment): pUC18/19 multiple cloning site
   3850..3868    -  misc_feature   MCS (fragment): pUC18/19 multiple cloning site
   3971..3989    -  misc_feature   MCS (fragment): pUC18/19 multiple cloning site
   4092..4110    -  misc_feature   MCS (fragment): pUC18/19 multiple cloning site
   4199..4507    +  CDS            GLT1 (fragment): GLT1_YEAST - Experimental evidence at protein level: Swiss-Prot protein existence level 1. Forms L-glutamate from L-glutamine and 2-oxoglutarate. Represents an alternative pathway to L-glutamate dehydrogenase for the biosynthesis of L-glutamate. Participates with glutamine synthetase in ammonia assimilation processes. The enzyme is specific for NADH, L- glutamine and 2-oxoglutarate. From Saccharomyces cerevisiae (strain ATCC 204508 / S288c) (Baker's yeast).
   4541..4559    -  promoter       T7 promoter: promoter for bacteriophage T7 RNA polymerase
   4562..4709    +  CDS            lacZα (fragment): LacZα fragment of β-galactosidase; lacZ fragment
   4719..5022    +  CDS            ccdB (fragment): CcdB, a bacterial toxin that poisons DNA gyrase; ccdB; Plasmids containing the ccdB gene cannot be propagated in standard E. coli strains.
   5070..5339    +  CDS            tnpA (fragment): TN5P_ECOLX - Also known as tnp. Experimental evidence at protein level: Swiss-Prot protein existence level 1. Mediates transposition of transposon Tn5 by a 'cut and paste' mechanism. First, the monomeric transposase binds the 19 bp inverted DNA repeats flanking the transposon. Then, dimerization of the DNA- bound transposase creates a synaptic DNA complex. After nicking of the first DNA strand, excision of the transposon proceeds through a series of intermediates. The transposase then mediates the insertion of the transposon at a new site by strand transfer. The activity of the wild- type tran
   5371..6165    +  CDS            NeoR/KanR: aminoglycoside phosphotransferase from Tn5; aph(3')-II (or nptII); confers resistance to neomycin, kanamycin, and G418 (Geneticin®)
   6186..6236    -  misc_feature   bom (fragment): basis of mobility region from pBR322
   6263..6322    +  promoter       AmpR promoter (fragment): bla
   6415..7275    -  CDS            AmpR: β-lactamase; bla; confers resistance to ampicillin, carbenicillin, and related antibiotics
   7276..7328    -  promoter       AmpR promoter (fragment): bla
   7399..7987    +  rep_origin     ori: high-copy-number ColE1/pMB1/pBR322/pUC origin of replication
   8170..8262    +  CDS            lacI (fragment): lac repressor; lacI; The lac repressor binds to the lac operator to inhibit transcription in E. coli. This inhibition can be relieved by adding lactose or isopropyl-β-D-thiogalactopyranoside (IPTG).
   8275..8296    +  protein_bind   CAP binding site: CAP binding activates transcription in the presence of cAMP. E. coli catabolite activator protein
   8311..8341    +  promoter       lac promoter: promoter for the E. coli lac operon
   8349..8365    +  protein_bind   lac operator: The lac repressor binds to the lac operator to inhibit transcription in E. coli. This inhibition can be relieved by adding lactose or isopropyl-β-D-thiogalactopyranoside (IPTG). lac repressor encoded by lacI
   8410..8428    +  promoter       T3 promoter: promoter for bacteriophage T3 RNA polymerase
>Addgene plasmid #139489 | pVW200 Sequencing Result | analyzer sequence | sequence record 275634
TTAATTAAACCGTTCAACCCTATACAGCGCAAATTTGGTCCTAATACACTTCGGTTTTAATGCGTCAATC
CGATTGGCTCCGATAAGCTTTTGCACATTTTTCAAGTCATATGTCACGACGAACGTGATGCCCGCAAAAC
GTAAAAAAAAGAAGCAATAAATTGCCCAAAAAAAAAATATAAACTGCTTTTCTTAGTCATTCATAAGTTC
TGATGGTCTTCCTTATCTTATTGTATTTTTCGTCCTATTGTTTCATTTCTTACCAAATTAATCAATTCTT
ATATCTTACTTGATAACACACCAAACTAATCGTCTCCACATCATAGGAAGATAGGAAATTGCTATCTCAG
TCCTATACTACGCAGACCTCGAGTCTGTTTAGCTTGCCTCGTCCCCGCCGGGTCACCCGGCCAGCGACAT
GGAGGCCCAGAATACCCTCCTTGACAGTCTTGACGTGCGCAGCTCAGGGGCATGATGTGACTGTCGCCCG
TACATTTAGCCCATACATCCCCATGTATAATCATTTGCATCCATACATTTTGATGGCCGCACGGCGCGAA
GCAAAAATTACGGCTCCTCGCTGCAGACCTGCGAGCAGGGAAACGCTCCCCTCACAGACGCGTTGAATTG
TCCCCACGCCGCGCCCCTGTAGAGAAATATAAAAGGTTAGGATTTGCCACTGAGGTTCTTCTTTCATATA
CTTCCTTTTAAAATCTTGCTAGGATACAGTTCTCACATCACATCCGAACATAAACAACCATGGCAGAACC
AGCCCAAAAAAAGCAAAAACAAACTGTTCAGGAGCGCAAGGCGTTTATCTCCCGTATCACTAATGAAACT
AAAATTCAAATCGCTATTTCGCTGAATGGTGGTTATATTCAAATAAAAGATTCGATTCTTCCTGCAAAGA
AGGATGACGATGTAGCTTCCCAAGCTACTCAGTCACAGGTCATCGATATTCACACAGGTGTTGGCTTTTT
GGATCATATGATCCATGCGTTGGCAAAACACTCTGGTTGGTCTCTTATTGTTGAATGTATTGGTGACCTG
CACATTGACGATCACCATACTACCGAAGATTGCGGTATCGCATTAGGGCAAGCGTTCAAAGAAGCAATGG
GTGCTGTCCGTGGTGTAAAAAGATTCGGTACTGGGTTCGCACCATTGGATGAGGCGCTATCACGTGCCGT
AGTCGATTTATCTAGTAGACCATTTGCTGTAATCGACCTTGGATTGAAGAGAGAGATGATTGGTGATTTA
TCCACTGAAATGATTCCACACTTTTTGGAAAGTTTCGCGGAGGCGGCCAGAATTACTTTGCATGTTGATT
GTCTGAGAGGTTTCAACGATCACCACAGAAGTGAGAGTGCGTTCAAGGCTTTGGCTGTTGCCATAAGAGA
AGCTATTTCTAGCAATGGCACCAATGACGTTCCCTCAACCAAAGGTGTTTTGATGTGAAGTACTGACAAT
AAAAAGATTCTTGTTTTCAAGAACTTGTCATTTGTATAGTTTTTTTATATTGTAGTTGTTCTATTTTAAT
CAAATGTTAGCGTGATTTATATTTTTTTTCGCCTCGACATCATCTGCCCAGATGCGAAGTTAAGTGCGCA
GAAAGTAATATCATGCGTCAATCGTATGTGAATGCTGGTCGCTATACTGCTGTCGATTCGATACTAACGC
CGCCATCCAGAGCTCGAAGCCCGAAAGAGTTATCGTTACTCCGATTATTTTGTACAGCTGATGGGACCTT
GCCGTCTTCATTTTTTTTTTTTCACCTATAGAGCCGGGCAGAGCTGCCCGGCTTAACTAAGGGCCGGAAA
AAAAACGGAAAAAAGAAAGCCAAGCGTGTAGACGTAGTATAACAGTATATCTGACACGCACGTGATGACC
ACGTAATCGCATCGCCCCTCACCTCTCATCTCTCACCGCTGACTCAGCTTCACTAAAAAGGAAAATATAT
ACTCTTTCCCAGGCAAGGTGACAGCGGTCCCCGTCTCCTCCACAAAGGCCTCTCCTGGGGTTTGAGCAAG
TCTAAGTTTACGTAGCATAAAAATTCTCGCATTGCGTCAAATAATAAAAAAAGTAACCCCACTTCTACTT
CTACATCGGAAAAACATTCCATTCACATATCGTCTTTGGCCTATCTTGTTTTGTCCTCGGTAGATCAGGT
CAGTACAAACGCAACACGAAAGAACAAAAAAAGAAGAAAAACAGAAGGCCAAGACAGGGTCAATGAGACT
GTTGTCCTCCTACTGTCCCTATGTCTCTGGCCGATCACGCGCCATTGTCCCTCAGAAACAAATCAAACAC
CCACACCCCTGGCACCCAAAGTCCCCACCCACACCACCAATACGTAAACGGGGCGCCCCCTGCAAGGCCC
TCCTGCGCGCGGCCTCCCGCCTTGCTTCTCTCCCCTCCCTTTTCTTTTTCCAGTTTTCCCTATTTTGTCC
CTTTTTCCGCACAACAAGTATCAGAATGGGTTCATCAAATCTATCCAACCTAATTCGCACGTAGACTGGC
TTGGTATTGGCAGTTTCGCAGTTATATATATACTACCATGAGTGAAACTGTTACGTTACCTTAAATTCTT
TCTCCCTTTAATTTTCTTTTATCTTACTCTCCTACATAAGACATCAAGAAACAATTGTATATTGTACACC
CCCCCTCCACAAACACAAATATTGATAATATAAAGTCTAGAACTAGTGGATCCTAAGGTACCTAATTGCC
TAGAAAGGAGCAGACGATATGGCGTCGCTCCCTGCAGGTCGACTCTAGAAACCAGCAGAGCATATGGGCT
CGCTGGCTGCAGTATTCCCGGGTTCATTAGATCCTAAGGTACCTAATTGCCTAGAAAGGAGCAGACGATA
TGGCGTCGCTCCCTGCAGGTCGACTCTAGAAACCAGCAGAGCATATGGGCTCGCTGGCTGCAGTATTCCC
GGGTTCATTAGATCCTAAGGTACCTAATTGCCTAGAAAGGAGCAGACGATATGGCGTCGCTCCCTGCAGG
TCGACTCTAGAAACCAGCAGAGCATATGGGCTCGCTGGCTGCAGTATTCCCGGGTTCATTAGATCCTAAG
GTACCTAATTGCCTAGAAAGGAGCAGACGATATGGCGTCGCTCCCTGCAGGTCGACTCTAGAAACCAGCA
GAGCATATGGGCTCGCTGGCTGCAGTATTCCCGGGTTCATTAGATCCTAAGGTACCTAATTGCCTAGAAA
GGAGCAGACGATATGGCGTCGCTCCCTGCAGGTCGACTCTAGAAACCAGCAGAGCATATGGGCTCGCTGG
CTGCAGTATTCCCGGGTTCATTAGATCCTAAGGTACCTAATTGCCTAGAAAGGAGCAGACGATATGGCGT
CGCTCCCTGCAGGTCGACTCTAGAAACCAGCAGAGCATATGGGCTCGCTGGCTGCAGTATTCCCGGGTTC
ATTAGATCCTAAGGTACCTAATTGCCTAGAAAGGAGCAGACGATATGGCGTCGCTCCCTGCAGGTCGACT
CTAGAAACCAGCAGAGCATATGGGCTCGCTGGCTGCAGTATTCCCGGGTTCATTAGATCCTAAGGTACCT
AATTGCCTAGAAAGGAGCAGACGATATGGCGTCGCTCCCTGCAGGTCGACTCTAGAAACCAGCAGAGCAT
ATGGGCTCGCTGGCTGCAGTATTCCCGGGTTCATTAGATCCTAAGGTACCTAATTGCCTAGAAAGGAGCA
GACGATATGGCGTCGCTCCCTGCAGGTCGACTCTAGAAACCAGCAGAGCATATGGGCTCGCTGGCTGCAG
TATTCCCGGGTTCATTAGATCCTAAGGTACCTAATTGCCTAGAAAGGAGCAGACGATATGGCGTCGCTCC
CTGCAGGTCGACTCTAGAAACCAGCAGAGCATATGGGCTCGCTGGCTGCAGTATTCCCGGGTTCATTAGA
TCCTAAGGTACCTAATTGCCTAGAAAGGAGCAGACGATATGGCGTCGCTCCCTGCAGGTCGACTCTAGAA
ACCAGCAGAGCATATGGGCTCGCTGGCTGCAGTATTCCCGGGTTCATTAGATCCTAAGGTACCTAATTGC
CTAGAAAGGAGCAGACGATATGGCGTCGCTCCCTGCAGGTCGACTCTAGAAACCAGCAGAGCATATGGGC
TCGCTGGCTGCAGTATTCCCGGGTTCATTAGATCCATGTCCCAGGATAGAATTTTGTTAGATAGATCTAT
GCCAGTGTTGAAATCAGACAATTTCGATCCATTGGAAGAAGCTTACGAAGGTGGGACAATTCAAAACTAT
AACGATGAACACCATCTTCATAAATCTTGGGCAAATGTGATTCCGGACAAACGAGGACTTTACGACCCTG
ATTATGAACATGACGCTTGTGGTGTCGGTTTCGTAGCAAATAAGCATGGTGAACAGTCTCACAAGATTGT
TACTGACGCTAGATATCTTTTAGTGAATATGACACATCGTGGTGCCGTCTCATCTGATGGGAACGGTGAC
GGTGCCGGTATTCTGCTAGGTATCCCAAGGGCGAATTCGCGGCCGCTAAATTCAATTCGCCCTATAGTGA
GTCGTATTACAATTCACTGGCCGTCGTTTTACAACGTCGTGACTGGGAAAACCCTGGCGTTACCCAACTT
AATCGCCTTGCAGCACATCCCCCTTTCGCCAGCTGGCGTAATAGCGAAGAGGCCCGCACCGATCGCCCTT
CCCAACAGTTGCGCAGCCTATACGTACGGCAGTTTAAGGTTTACACCTATAAAAGAGAGAGCCGTTATCG
TCTGTTTGTGGATGTACAGAGTGATATTATTGACACGCCGGGGCGACGGATGGTGATCCCCCTGGCCAGT
GCACGTCTGCTGTCAGATAAAGTCTCCCGTGAACTTTACCCGGTGGTGCATATCGGGGATGAAAGCTGGC
GCATGATGACCACCGATATGGCCAGTGTGCCGGTCTCCGTTATCGGGGAAGAAGTGGCTGATCTCAGCCA
CCGCGAAAATGACATCAAAAACGCCATTAACCTGATGTTCTGGGGAATATAAATGTCAGGCATGAGATTA
TCAAAAAGGATCTTCACCTAGATCCTTTTCACGTAGAAAGCCAGTCCGCAGAAACGGTGCTGACCCCGGA
TGAATGTCAGCTACTGGGCTATCTGGACAAGGGAAAACGCAAGCGCAAAGAGAAAGCAGGTAGCTTGCAG
TGGGCTTACATGGCGATAGCTAGACTGGGCGGTTTTATGGACAGCAAGCGAACCGGAATTGCCAGCTGGG
GCGCCCTCTGGTAAGGTTGGGAAGCCCTGCAAAGTAAACTGGATGGCTTTCTTGCCGCCAAGGATCTGAT
GGCGCAGGGGATCAAGCTCTGATCAAGAGACAGGATGAGGATCGTTTCGCATGATTGAACAAGATGGATT
GCACGCAGGTTCTCCGGCCGCTTGGGTGGAGAGGCTATTCGGCTATGACTGGGCACAACAGACAATCGGC
TGCTCTGATGCCGCCGTGTTCCGGCTGTCAGCGCAGGGGCGCCCGGTTCTTTTTGTCAAGACCGACCTGT
CCGGTGCCCTGAATGAACTGCAAGACGAGGCAGCGCGGCTATCGTGGCTGGCCACGACGGGCGTTCCTTG
CGCAGCTGTGCTCGACGTTGTCACTGAAGCGGGAAGGGACTGGCTGCTATTGGGCGAAGTGCCGGGGCAG
GATCTCCTGTCATCTCACCTTGCTCCTGCCGAGAAAGTATCCATCATGGCTGATGCAATGCGGCGGCTGC
ATACGCTTGATCCGGCTACCTGCCCATTCGACCACCAAGCGAAACATCGCATCGAGCGAGCACGTACTCG
GATGGAAGCCGGTCTTGTCGATCAGGATGATCTGGACGAAGAGCATCAGGGGCTCGCGCCAGCCGAACTG
TTCGCCAGGCTCAAGGCGAGCATGCCCGACGGCGAGGATCTCGTCGTGACCCATGGCGATGCCTGCTTGC
CGAATATCATGGTGGAAAATGGCCGCTTTTCTGGATTCATCGACTGTGGCCGGCTGGGTGTGGCGGACCG
CTATCAGGACATAGCGTTGGCTACCCGTGATATTGCTGAAGAGCTTGGCGGCGAATGGGCTGACCGCTTC
CTCGTGCTTTACGGTATCGCCGCTCCCGATTCGCAGCGCATCGCCTTCTATCGCCTTCTTGACGAGTTCT
TCTGAATTATTAACGCTTACAATTTCCTGATGCGGTATTTTCTCCTTACGCATCTGTGCGGTATTTCACA
CCGCATCAGGTGGCACTTTTCGGGGAAATGTGCGCGGAACCCCTATTTGTTTATTTTTCTAAATACATTC
AAATATGTATCCGCTCATGAGATTATCAAAAAGGATCTTCACCTAGATCCTTTTAAATTAAAAATGAAGT
TTTAAATCAATCTAAAGTATATATGAGTAAACTTGGTCTGACAGTTACCAATGCTTAATCAGTGAGGCAC
CTATCTCAGCGATCTGTCTATTTCGTTCATCCATAGTTGCCTGACTCCCCGTCGTGTAGATAACTACGAT
ACGGGAGGGCTTACCATCTGGCCCCAGTGCTGCAATGATACCGCGAGACCCACGCTCACCGGCTCCAGAT
TTATCAGCAATAAACCAGCCAGCCGGAAGGGCCGAGCGCAGAAGTGGTCCTGCAACTTTATCCGCCTCCA
TCCAGTCTATTAATTGTTGCCGGGAAGCTAGAGTAAGTAGTTCGCCAGTTAATAGTTTGCGCAACGTTGT
TGCCATTGCTACAGGCATCGTGGTGTCACGCTCGTCGTTTGGTATGGCTTCATTCAGCTCCGGTTCCCAA
CGATCAAGGCGAGTTACATGATCCCCCATGTTGTGCAAAAAAGCGGTTAGCTCCTTCGGTCCTCCGATCG
TTGTCAGAAGTAAGTTGGCCGCAGTGTTATCACTCATGGTTATGGCAGCACTGCATAATTCTCTTACTGT
CATGCCATCCGTAAGATGCTTTTCTGTGACTGGTGAGTACTCAACCAAGTCATTCTGAGAATAGTGTATG
CGGCGACCGAGTTGCTCTTGCCCGGCGTCAATACGGGATAATACCGCGCCACATAGCAGAACTTTAAAAG
TGCTCATCATTGGAAAACGTTCTTCGGGGCGAAAACTCTCAAGGATCTTACCGCTGTTGAGATCCAGTTC
GATGTAACCCACTCGTGCACCCAACTGATCTTCAGCATCTTTTACTTTCACCAGCGTTTCTGGGTGAGCA
AAAACAGGAAGGCAAAATGCCGCAAAAAAGGGAATAAGGGCGACACGGAAATGTTGAATACTCATACTCT
TCCTTTTTCAATATTATTGAAGCATTTATCAGGGTTATTGTCTCATGACCAAAATCCCTTAACGTGAGTT
TTCGTTCCACTGAGCGTCAGACCCCGTAGAAAAGATCAAAGGATCTTCTTGAGATCCTTTTTTTCTGCGC
GTAATCTGCTGCTTGCAAACAAAAAAACCACCGCTACCAGCGGTGGTTTGTTTGCCGGATCAAGAGCTAC
CAACTCTTTTTCCGAAGGTAACTGGCTTCAGCAGAGCGCAGATACCAAATACTGTTCTTCTAGTGTAGCC
GTAGTTAGGCCACCACTTCAAGAACTCTGTAGCACCGCCTACATACCTCGCTCTGCTAATCCTGTTACCA
GTGGCTGCTGCCAGTGGCGATAAGTCGTGTCTTACCGGGTTGGACTCAAGACGATAGTTACCGGATAAGG
CGCAGCGGTCGGGCTGAACGGGGGGTTCGTGCACACAGCCCAGCTTGGAGCGAACGACCTACACCGAACT
GAGATACCTACAGCGTGAGCTATGAGAAAGCGCCACGCTTCCCGAAGGGAGAAAGGCGGACAGGTATCCG
GTAAGCGGCAGGGTCGGAACAGGAGAGCGCACGAGGGAGCTTCCAGGGGGAAACGCCTGCTATCTTTATA
GTCCTGTCGGGTTTCGCCACCTCTGACTTGAGCGTCGATTTTTGTGATGCTCGTCAGGGGGGCGGAGCCT
ATGGAAAAACGCCAGCAACGCGGCCTTTTTACGGTTCCTGGCCTTTTGCTGGCCTTTTGCTCACATGTTC
TTTCCTGCGTTATCCCCTGATTCTGTGGATAACCGTATTACCGCCTTTGAGTGAGCTGATACCGCTCGCC
GCAGCCGAACGACCGAGCGCAGCGAGTCAGTGAGCGAGGAAGCGGAAGAGCGCCCAATACGCAAACCGCC
TCTCCCCGCGCGTTGGCCGATTCATTAATGCAGCTGGCACGACAGGTTTCCCGACTGGAAAGCGGGCAGT
GAGCGCAACGCAATTAATGTGAGTTAGCTCACTCATTAGGCACCCCAGGCTTTACACTTTATGCTTCCGG
CTCGTATGTTGTGTGGAATTGTGAGCGGATAACAATTTCACACAGGAAACAGCTATGACCATGATTACGC
CAAGCTCAGAATTAACCCTCACTAAAGGGACTAGTCCTGCAGGTTTAAACGAATTCGCCCTTATATA
